Addgene plasmid #24967: pCS2 xIGF1
Depositing lab: Edward De Robertis. Depositing organization: University of California, Los Angeles (UCLA). Publication: Neural and head induction by insulin-like growth factor signals. Pera EM, Wessely O, Li SY, De Robertis EM. Dev Cell. 2001 Nov . 1(5):655-65. 10.1016/S1534-5807(01)00069-7 PubMed 11709186.
Backbone
  Vector backbone: pCS2
  Backbone size w/o insert (bp): 4100
  Vector type: Mammalian Expression
Growth in bacteria
  Bacterial resistance: Ampicillin, 100 μg/mL
  Growth temperature: 37°C
  Growth strain: DH5alpha
  Copy number: High Copy
Gene/Insert
  Gene/Insert name: insulin-like growth factor 1
  Species: X. laevis (frog)
  Insert size (bp): 360
  Entrez Gene: igf1 (a.k.a. IGF-I, xigf1, igf1-A)
  Cloning method: Restriction Enzyme; 5′ cloning site EcoRI (not destroyed); 3′ cloning site XhoI (not destroyed)
  Sequencing primers: 5′ SP6; 3′ T7
Terms and licenses: Academic/Nonprofit Terms; Industry Terms: Not Available to Industry
Depositor comments: mRNA injection sense: cut with NotI, transcribe with Sp6 Anti-sense in situ probe: cut with EcoRI, transcribe with T7 PCR fragment of IGF1 (EcoRI-XhoI) from stage 27 cDNA inserted into pCS2 (EcoRI-XhoI). Sense: 5'AAA GAA TTC ATG GAA ACA AAC AAC AAT Antisense: 5'-TTT CTC GAG TTA CAT TCG GAA TCC TCG
How to cite: pCS2 xIGF1 was a gift from Edward De Robertis (Addgene plasmid # 24967 ; http://n2t.net/addgene:24967 ; RRID:Addgene_24967)
