[The description below was written by a language model from this plasmid's Addgene catalogue record.]
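Description:
pCS2 xIGF1 is a pCS2-based expression plasmid carrying the coding sequence of Xenopus laevis insulin-like growth factor 1 (igf1). The backbone is about 4.1 kb, is catalogued as a mammalian expression vector, and is maintained in E. coli as a high-copy plasmid under ampicillin selection. The insert, about 360 bp, was amplified by PCR from stage 27 embryonic cDNA and cloned directionally between the EcoRI (5′) and XhoI (3′) sites, both of which remain intact. The record does not include a feature table. It therefore does not itself list the eukaryotic promoter, polyadenylation signal or origin of replication. pCS2-family vectors are generally known for a CMV-derived promoter and an SV40 polyadenylation signal.

The record does make clear that the insert is flanked by opposing phage RNA polymerase promoters, SP6 upstream and T7 downstream, and these define the plasmid's main uses. Linearising downstream of the insert with NotI and transcribing with SP6 yields sense mRNA suitable for microinjection into embryos, which allows gain-of-function overexpression of IGF1. Cutting at the 5′ end of the insert with EcoRI and transcribing with T7 gives an antisense RNA that serves as an in situ hybridisation probe for mapping endogenous igf1 expression. The same promoter sites also serve as sequencing primer sites for verifying the insert. No epitope tags or reporters are recorded. The associated publication concerns neural and head induction by IGF signalling, so the construct fits developmental studies in Xenopus that test the role of this growth factor in early patterning.
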