>Addgene plasmid #24967 | pCS2 xIGF1 | addgene partial sequence | sequence record 30920 | 24967 with SP6
TCGATTCGAATTCATGGAAACAAACAACAATCTTTCAACACAATTATTTAAGTGCTACTTTTGTGATATC
TTAAAGCTGAAGATGCACAAAATGTCCTGCATTCATCTGCTCTACCTGGTTTTGTGTTTCCTGACTTTAA
CCCATTCAGCAGCTGCTGGACCAGAGACCCTCTGTGGTGCTGAACTGGTGGACACTCTTCAGTTTGTATG
TGGAGACAGAGGTTTCTATTTTAGCAAGCCAACAGGGTACGGATCCAACAATCGAAGATCGCATCACAGA
GGAATAGTAGATGAGTGCTGTTTCCAAAGCTGTGATTTCAGAAGGCTGGAGATGTACTGCGCTCCTGCCA
AGCAAGCCAAATCAGCACGTTCTGTACGTACTCAACGTCACACTGACATGCCAAAAGCCCAGAAGGAAGT
ACACCCGAAGAATACAAGTCGAGGAAACACAGGAAGTCGAGGATTCCGAATGTAACTCGAGCCTCTAGAA
CTATAGTGAGTCGTATTACGTAGATCCAGACATGATAAGATACATTGATGAGTTTGGACAAACCACAACT
AGAATGCAGTGAAAAAAATGCTTTATTTGTGAAATTTGTGATGCTATTGCTTTATTTGTAACCATTATAA
GCTGCAATAAACAAGTTAACAACAAC
